>Addgene plasmid #147061 | pAc5.1B-EGFP-DmGW182_604-1384_N | depositor full sequence | sequence record 289508 | Full Sequence
CTTCAAGGAATTAATTCTATATTCTAAAAACACAAATGATACTTCTAAAAAAAATCATGAATGGCATCAA
CTCTGAATCAAATCTTTGCAGATGCACCTACTTCTCATTTCCACTGTCACATCATTTTTCCAGATCTCGC
TGCCTGTTATGTGGCCCACAAACCAAGACACGTTTTATGGCCATTAAAGCTGGCTGATCGTCGCCAAACA
CCAAATACATATCAATATGTACATTCGAGAAAGAAGCGATCAAAGAAGCGTCTTCGGGCGAGTAGGAGAA
TGCGGAGGAGAAGGAGAACGAGCTGATCTAGTATCTCTCCACAATCCAATGCCAACTGACCAACTGGCCA
TATTCGGAGCAATTTGAAGCCAATTTCCATCGCCTGGCGATCGCTCCATTCTTGGCTATATGTTTTTCAC
CGTTCCCGGGGCCATTTTCAAAGACTCGTCGGTAAGATAAGATTGTGTCACTCGCTGTCTCTCTTCATTT
GTCGAAGAATGCTGAGGAATTTCGCGATGACGTCGGCGAGTATTTTGAAGAATGAGAATAATTTGTATTT
ATACGAAAATCAGTTAGTGGAATTTTCTACAAAAACATGTTATCTATAGATAATTTTGTTGCAAAATATG
TTGACTATGACAAAGATTGTATGTATATACCTTTAATGTATTCTCATTTTCTTATGTATTTATAATGGCA
ATGATGATACTGATGATATTTTAAGATGATGCCAGACCACAGGCTGATTTCTGCGTCTTTTGCCGAACGC
AGTGCATGTGCGGTTGTTGTTTTTTGGAATAGTTTCAATTTTCGGACTGTCCGCTTTGATTTCAGTTTCT
TGGCTTATTCAAAAAGCAAAGTAAAGCCAAAAAAGCGAGATGGCAATACCAAATGCGGCAAAACGGTAGT
GGAAGGAAAGGGGTGCGGGGCAGCGGAAGGAAGGGTGGGGCGGGGCGTGGCGGGGTCTGTGGCTGGGCGC
GACGTCACCGACGTTGGAGCCACTCCTTTGACCATGTGTGCGTGTGTGTATTATTCGTGTCTCGCCACTC
GCCGGTTGTTTTTTTCTTTTTATCTCGCTCTCTCTAGCGCCATCTCGTACGCATGCTCAACGCACCGCAT
GTTGCCGTGTCCTTTATGCGTCATTTTGGCTCGAAATAGGCAATTATTTAAACAAAGATTAGTCAACGAA
AACGCTAAAATAAATAAGTCTACAATATGGTTACTTATTGCCATGTGTGTGCAGCCAACGATAGCAACAA
AAGCAACAACACAGTGGCTTTCCCTCTTTCACTTTTTGTTTGCAAGCGCGTGCGAGCAAGACGGCACGAC
CGGCAAACGCAATTACGCTGACAAAGAGCAGACGAAGTTTTGGCCGAAAAACATCAAGGCGCCTGATACG
AATGCATTTGCAATAACAATTGCGATATTTAATATTGTTTATGAAGCTGTTTGACTTCAAAACACACAAA
AAAAAAAATAAAACAAATTATTTGAAAGAGAATTAGGAATCGGACAGCTTATCGTTACGGGCTAACAGCA
CACCGAGACGAAATAGCTTACCTGACGTCACAGCCTCTGGAAGAACTGCCGCCAAGCAGAGAGAGAGAGA
AAAAGAGGGAGAGCAGCTTAGACCGCATGTGCTTGTGTGTGAGGCGTCTCTCTCTTCGTCTCCTGTTTGC
GCAAACGCATAGACTGCACTGAGAAAATCGATTACCTATTTTTTATGAATGAATATTTGCACTATTACTA
TTCAAAACTATTAAGATAGCAATCACATTCAATAGCCAAATACTATACCACCTGAGCGATGCAACGAAAT
GATCAATTTGAGCAAAAATGCTGCATATTTAGGACGGCATCATTATAGAAATGCTTCTTGCTGTGTACTT
TTCTCTCGTCTGGCAGCTGTTTCGCCGTTATTGTTAAAACCGGCTTAAGTTAGGTGTGTTTTCTACGACT
AGTGATGCCCCTACTAGAAGATGTGTGTTGCACAAATGTCCCTGAATAACCAATTTGAAGTGCAGATAGC
AGTAAACGTAAGCTAATATGAATATTATTTAACTGTAATGTTTTAATATCGCTGGACATTACTAATAAAC
CCACTATAAACACATGTACATATGTATGTTTTGGCATACAATGAGTAGTTGGGGAAAAAATGTGTAAAAG
CACCGTGACCATCACAGCATAAAGATAACCAGCTGAAGTATCGAATATGAGTAACCCCCAAATTGAATCA
CATGCCGCAACTGATAGGACCCATGGAAGTACACTCTTCATGGCGATATACAAGACACACACAAGCACGA
ACACCCAGTTGCGGAGGAAATTCTCCGTAAATGAAAACCCAATCGGCGAACAATTCATACCCATATATGG
TAAAAGTTTTGAACGCGACTTGAGAGCGGAGAGCATTGCGGCTGATAAGGTTTTAGCGCTAAGCGGGCTT
TATAAAACGGGCTGCGGGACCAGTTTTCATATCACTACCGTTTGAGTTCTTGTGCTGTGTGGATACTCCT
CCCGACACAAAGCCGCTCCATCAGCCAGCAGTCGTCTAATCCAGAGACCCCGGATCGGGGTACCAACATG
GTGAGCAAGGGCGAGGAGCTGTTCACCGGGGTGGTGCCCATCCTGGTCGAGCTGGACGGCGACGTAAACG
GCCACAAGTTCAGCGTGTCCGGCGAGGGCGAGGGCGATGCCACCTACGGCAAGCTGACCCTGAAGTTCAT
CTGCACCACCGGCAAGCTGCCCGTGCCCTGGCCCACCCTCGTGACCACCCTGACCTACGGCGTGCAGTGC
TTCAGCCGCTACCCCGACCACATGAAGCAGCACGACTTCTTCAAGTCCGCCATGCCCGAAGGCTACGTCC
AGGAGCGCACCATCTTCTTCAAGGACGACGGCAACTACAAGACCCGCGCCGAGGTGAAGTTCGAGGGCGA
CACCCTGGTGAACCGCATCGAGCTGAAGGGCATCGACTTCAAGGAGGACGGCAACATCCTGGGGCACAAG
CTGGAGTACAACTACAACAGCCACAACGTCTATATCATGGCCGACAAGCAGAAGAACGGCATCAAGGTGA
ACTTCAAGATCCGCCACAACATCGAGGACGGCAGCGTGCAGCTCGCCGACCACTACCAGCAGAACACCCC
CATCGGCGACGGCCCCGTGCTGCTGCCCGACAACCACTACCTGAGCACCCAGTCCGCCCTGAGCAAAGAC
CCCAACGAGAAGCGCGATCACATGGTCCTGCTGGAGTTCGTGACCGCCGCCGGGATCACTCTCGGCATGG
ACGAGCTGTACAAGCCAAGCTTGAATTCTGCAGATATCCAGCACAGTGGCGGCCGCGGATCTTATGCCGA
CCACAATAGTTCAACAAGCAGCGGTGGATTTGCTGGTCGTTACCCGGTCAACAGTGGACAACCTTCAATG
TCCTTTCCTCATAATAACCTTATGAATAACATGGGAGGTACCGCTGTTACTGGAGGTAACAACAATACAA
ACATGACAGCTTTACAGGTGCAAAAGTATTTAAATCAAGGGCAACATGGTGTCGCTGTTGGACCGCAAGC
CGTTGGTAATTCTTCAGCAGTATCTGTCGGATTTGGTCAGAACACGTCTAACGCAGCAGTGGCAGGAGCA
GCCTCTGCAAATATAGCAGCAAATACAAACAACCAACCGTCTGGTCAGCAAATTCGCATGCTAGGCCAGC
AAATTCAGTTGGCCATTCATAGTGGTTTCATATCTAGTCAGATATTGACTCAACCGCTAACTCAAACAAC
CCTTAACCTTTTAAACCAACTTCTTAGCAATATTAAGCATCTCCAGGCTGCACAGCAATCCCTTACCCGC
GGGGGAAATGTCAATCCAATGGCAGTGAATGTGGCTATATCTAAATACAAGCAGCAAATCCAGAATTTAC
AGAACCAGATAAGTGCACAACAGGCTGTGTATGTAAAACAGCAAAATATGCAACCAACTTCACAACAACA
ACAGCCCCAACAACAGCAACTTCCTTCTGTTCATCTAAGTAACTCAGGCAACGACTATTTAAGAGGTCAC
GATGCAATAAATAATTTGCAAAGCAACTTTTCTGAGCTCAATATTAATAAGCCAAGTGGATATCAAGGAG
CGTCCAATCAACAATCCCGATTAAATCAGTGGAAGCTTCCAGTATTAGATAAGGAGATCAACTCTGACAG
TACGGAATTTTCTCGTGCCCCAGGTGCAACGAAACAAAATTTGACGGCCAACACAAGCAACATAAACTCT
TTGGGTCTTCAAAACGATAGTACATGGTCAACTGGACGCAGTATTGGTGACGGTTGGCCTGATCCCTCAT
CTGATAACGAGAATAAAGACTGGTCTGTTGCTCAGCCAACTTCAGCAGCAACTGCTTACACTGATCTGGT
CCAAGAGTTTGAGCCAGGCAAGCCATGGAAGGGTTCACAGATCAAAAGCATAGAAGATGATCCCAGCATT
ACACCAGGAAGCGTTGCTAGATCTCCATTGTCTATTAATTCGACGCCAAAAGATGCTGACATATTTGCCA
ATACCGGTAAAAATTCACCGACTGATTTACCGCCACTAAGTTTATCGTCGTCTACATGGAGTTTTAATCC
AAACCAAAATTATCCGAGTCACAGTTGGTCTGACAATAGTCAACAATGTACCGCCACTTCGGAGCTTTGG
ACAAGCCCGCTAAATAAATCATCGTCTCGAGGTCCCCCGCCAGGATTGACTGCCAATTCAAATAAATCTG
CAAATAGTAATGCGTCAACGCCAACAACTATTACCGGAGGTGCGAATGGATGGTTACAGCCTCGAAGTGG
CGGTGTTCAAACCACAAACACTAATTGGACAGGTGGTAACACCACTTGGGGCTCCAGTTGGTTGCTTTTG
AAAAATCTAACAGCACAGATTGATGGTCCTACTTTGCGTACACTGTGTATGCAGCATGGGCCCCTTGTCA
GCTTTCACCCGTATTTGAACCAAGGAATTGCCTTATGTAAATATACTACTCGTGAGGAGGCGAACAAGGC
GCAAATGGCGTTAAACAACTGTGTCCTCGCCAACACCACAATATTTGCTGAATCTCCCAGCGAGAACGAG
GTGCAAAGCATTATGCAGCACTTACCACAAACTCCTTCCTCTACAAGCTCTAGTGGAACTAGTGGTGGCA
ACGTCGGAGGCGTCGGCACTTCAGCCAATAATGCAAACAGTGGTTCTGCAGCTTGTCTGTCCGGAAACAA
TAGCGGCAACGGAAACGGCAGCGCGAGCGGCGCCGGCAGCGGCAACAATGGCAACAGTAGCTGCAACAAC
AGTGCCGCCGGGGGGGGCAGCAGCAGCAACAACACGATTACCACTGTAGCAAATTCGAATCTTGTTGGTT
CTAGTGGCTCTGTCTCAAATTCCTCTGGCGTTACTGCTAACTCTAGTACTGTTTCTGTAGTTAGTTGTAC
AGCGAGTGGGAATTCCATAAATGGGGCAGGTACTGCAAACAGTTCTGGTTCAAAGAGTAGTGCAAACAAT
TTAGCTAGCGGCCAGTCTAGCGCTTCTAACTTAACTAATAGCACCAATTCAACATGGCGACAAACTAGCC
AAAACCAAGCTCTTCAAAGTCAAAGCAGGCCATCAGGCAGAGAAGCTGACTTTGATTATATATCTCTCGT
TTATTCCATTGTTGATGATTAATCTAGAGGGCCCGCGGTTCGAAGGTAAGCCTATCCCTAACCCTCTCCT
CGGTCTCGATTCTACGCGTACCGGTCATCATCACCATCACCATTGAGTTTAAACCCGCTGATCAGCCTCG
ACTGTGCCTTCTAAGGCCTGAGCTCGCTGATCAGCCTCGATCGAGGATCCAGACATGATAAGATACATTG
ATGAGTTTGGACAAACCACAACTAGAATGCAGTGAAAAAAATGCTTTATTTGTGAAATTTGTGATGCTAT
TGCTTTATTTGTAACCATTATAAGCTGCAATAAACAAGTTAACAACAACAATTGCATTCATTTTATGTTT
CAGGTTCAGGGGGAGGTGTGGGAGGTTTTTTAAAGCAAGTAAAACCTCTACAAATGTGGTATGGCTGATT
ATGATCAGTCGACCGATGCCCTTGAGAGCCTTCAACCCAGTCAGCTCCTTCCGGTGGGCGCGGGGCATGA
CTATCGTCGCCGCACTTATGACTGTCTTCTTTATCATGCAACTCGTAGGACAGGTGCCGGCAGCGCTCTG
GGTCATTTTCGGCGAGGACCGCTTTCGCTGGAGCGCGACGATGATCGGCCTGTCGCTTGCGGTATTCGGA
ATCTTGCACGCCCTCGCTCAAGCCTTCGTCACTGGTCCCGCCACCAAACGTTTCGGCGAGAAGCAGGCCA
TTATCGCCGGCATGGCGGCCGACGCGCTGGGCTACGTCTTGCTGGCGTTCGCGACGCGAGGCTGGATGGC
CTTCCCCATTATGATTCTTCTCGCTTCCGGCGGCATCGGGATGCCCGCGTTGCAGGCCATGCTGTCCAGG
CAGGTAGATGACGACCATCAGGGACAGCTTCAAGGATCGCTCGCGGCTCTTACCAGCCAGCAAAAGGCCA
GGAACCGTAAAAAGGCCGCGTTGCTGGCGTTTTTCCATAGGCTCCGCCCCCCTGACGAGCATCACAAAAA
TCGACGCTCAAGTCAGAGGTGGCGAAACCCGACAGGACTATAAAGATACCAGGCGTTTCCCCCTGGAAGC
TCCCTCGTGCGCTCTCCTGTTCCGACCCTGCCGCTTACCGGATACCTGTCCGCCTTTCTCCCTTCGGGAA
GCGTGGCGCTTTCTCAATGCTCACGCTGTAGGTATCTCAGTTCGGTGTAGGTCGTTCGCTCCAAGCTGGG
CTGTGTGCACGAACCCCCCGTTCAGCCCGACCGCTGCGCCTTATCCGGTAACTATCGTCTTGAGTCCAAC
CCGGTAAGACACGACTTATCGCCACTGGCAGCAGCCACTGGTAACAGGATTAGCAGAGCGAGGTATGTAG
GCGGTGCTACAGAGTTCTTGAAGTGGTGGCCTAACTACGGCTACACTAGAAGGACAGTATTTGGTATCTG
CGCTCTGCTGAAGCCAGTTACCTTCGGAAAAAGAGTTGGTAGCTCTTGATCCGGCAAACAAACCACCGCT
GGTAGCGGTGGTTTTTTTGTTTGCAAGCAGCAGATTACGCGCAGAAAAAAAGGATCTCAAGAAGATCCTT
TGATCTTTTCTACGGGGTCTGACGCTCAGTGGAACGAAAACTCACGTTAAGGGATTTTGGTCATGAGATT
ATCAAAAAGGATCTTCACCTAGATCCTTTTAAATTAAAAATGAAGTTTTAAATCAATCTAAAGTATATAT
GAGTAAACTTGGTCTGACAGTTACCAATGCTTAATCAGTGAGGCACCTATCTCAGCGATCTGTCTATTTC
GTTCATCCATAGTTGCCTGACTCCCCGTCGTGTAGATAACTACGATACGGGAGGGCTTACCATCTGGCCC
CAGTGCTGCAATGATACCGCGAGACCCACGCTCACCGGCTCCAGATTTATCAGCAATAAACCAGCCAGCC
GGAAGGGCCGAGCGCAGAAGTGGTCCTGCAACTTTATCCGCCTCCATCCAGTCTATTAATTGTTGCCGGG
AAGCTAGAGTAAGTAGTTCGCCAGTTAATAGTTTGCGCAACGTTGTTGCCATTGCTGCAGGCATCGTGGT
GTCACGCTCGTCGTTTGGTATGGCTTCATTCAGCTCCGGTTCCCAACGATCAAGGCGAGTTACATGATCC
CCCATGTTGTGCAAAAAAGCGGTTAGCTCCTTCGGTCCTCCGATCGTTGTCAGAAGTAAGTTGGCCGCAG
TGTTATCACTCATGGTTATGGCAGCACTGCATAATTCTCTTACTGTCATGCCATCCGTAAGATGCTTTTC
TGTGACTGGTGAGTACTCAACCAAGTCATTCTGAGAATAGTGTATGCGGCGACCGAGTTGCTCTTGCCCG
GCGTCAACACGGGATAATACCGCGCCACATAGCAGAACTTTAAAAGTGCTCATCATTGGAAAACGTTCTT
CGGGGCGAAAACTCTCAAGGATCTTACCGCTGTTGAGATCCAGTTCGATGTAACCCACTCGTGCACCCAA
CTGATCTTCAGCATCTTTTACTTTCACCAGCGTTTCTGGGTGAGCAAAAACAGGAAGGCAAAATGCCGCA
AAAAAGGGAATAAGGGCGACACGGAAATGTTGAATACTCATACTCTTCCTTTTTCAATATTATTGAAGCA
TTTATCAGGGTTATTGTCTCATGAGCGGATACATATTTGAATGTATTTAGAAAAATAAACAAATAGGGGT
TCCGCGCACATTTCCCCGAAAAGTGCCACCTGACGTCTAAGAAACCATTATTATCATGACATTAACCTAT
AAAAATAGGCGTATCACGAGGCCCTTTCGT
Features (pLannotate 1.2.2; 10 found; start..end, strand, type, name):
     56..2568    +  promoter       Ac5 promoter: Drosophila melanogaster actin 5C promoter
   2588..3304    +  CDS            EGFP: EGFP is a basic (constitutively fluorescent) green fluorescent protein published in 1996, derived from Aequorea victoria. It is reported to be a rapidly-maturing weak dimer with moderate acid sensitivity.
   3329..5689    +  CDS            gw (fragment): GAWKY_DROME - Also known as GW182 From Drosophila melanogaster (Fruit fly).
   5715..5756    +  CDS            V5 tag: epitope tag from simian virus 5
   5856..5990    -  polyA_signal   SV40 poly(A) signal: SV40 polyadenylation signal
   6013..6097    -  CDS            large T antigen (fragment): large T antigen from SV40 (simian virus 40)
   6098..6568    +  CDS            TcR (fragment): tetracycline efflux protein; tet; confers resistance to tetracycline
   6612..7200    -  rep_origin     ori: high-copy-number ColE1/pMB1/pBR322/pUC origin of replication
   7371..8231    -  CDS            AmpR: β-lactamase; bla; confers resistance to ampicillin, carbenicillin, and related antibiotics
   8232..8336    -  promoter       AmpR promoter: bla
