[The description below was written by a language model from this plasmid's Addgene catalogue record and pLannotate feature annotations shown in this document.]
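Description:
pAc5.1B-EGFP-DmGW182_604-1384_N is an 8,430 nt insect expression plasmid that produces an EGFP-tagged fragment of the Drosophila melanogaster GW182 protein (gene gw). The catalogue lists the backbone as unknown, although the name and annotated parts are consistent with a pAc5.1-type vector. In bacteria it is maintained through a ColE1/pMB1-family origin and selected with ampicillin via the β-lactamase gene and its bla promoter. The feature annotation calls the origin high-copy, whereas the catalogue records the plasmid as low copy. A partial tetracycline resistance sequence and a short SV40 large T antigen fragment are also annotated, and these appear to be non-functional backbone remnants. No selectable marker for insect cells is annotated.

Expression is driven by the Drosophila actin 5C (Ac5) promoter, a strong constitutive promoter widely used in cultured fly cells. It is followed by EGFP and then the gw fragment encoding residues 604–1384, so the fluorescent protein sits at the N-terminus of the fusion. A V5 epitope tag is annotated just downstream of the insert, but the record does not show whether it is read in frame with the fusion or is preceded by a stop codon. An SV40 polyadenylation signal lies after the cassette. Relative to the reference transcript, the insert carries two amino acid substitutions, V704A and N799S, plus one silent change.

The stated purpose is insect expression of this GW182 fragment. The associated publication concerns how GW182 interactions with PABP and deadenylases contribute to translational repression and degradation of miRNA targets, so the construct likely served to test the activity or binding of this region. The depositor sequence may be theoretical rather than fully verified.
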