Addgene plasmid #147061: pAc5.1B-EGFP-DmGW182_604-1384_N
Purpose: Insect Expression of DmGW182_604-1384
Depositing lab: Elisa Izaurralde. Depositing organization: Max Planck Institute for Developmental Biology. Publication: The interactions of GW182 proteins with PABP and deadenylases are required for both translational repression and degradation of miRNA targets. Huntzinger E, Kuzuoglu-Ozturk D, Braun JE, Eulalio A, Wohlbold L, Izaurralde E. Nucleic Acids Res. 2013 Jan;41(2):978-94. doi: 10.1093/nar/gks1078. Epub 2012 Nov 21. PubMed 23172285.
Backbone
  Vector backbone: Unknown
  Vector type: Insect Expression
Growth in bacteria
  Bacterial resistance: Ampicillin, 100 μg/mL
  Growth temperature: 37°C
  Growth strain: DH5alpha
  Copy number: Low Copy
Gene/Insert
  Gene/Insert name: DmGW182_604-1384
  Species: D. melanogaster (fly)
  Mutation: Two non silent mutations V704A and N799S and one silent mutation G2295A compared to the sequence given by NM_166780 varA.
  Entrez Gene: gw (a.k.a. Dmel_CG31992, CG11484, CG31992, CG9905, Dmel\CG31992, GQ182, GW, GW182, Gw, Gw182, anon-EST:Posey205, dGW182, gw182)
  Cloning method: Unknown
Terms and licenses: Academic/Nonprofit Terms; Industry Terms: Not Available to Industry
Depositor comments: Plasmids from this collection were made available to the research community and donated after the lab closed. Please note that the sequence provided by the depositing laboratory may be theoretical/predicted or based on Sanger sequencing results. There may be discrepancies between sequencing results obtained by Addgene and the depositor sequence. If an Addgene verified sequence is not available, please contact before placing your order to request that our lab fully sequence the plasmid.
How to cite: pAc5.1B-EGFP-DmGW182_604-1384_N was a gift from Elisa Izaurralde (Addgene plasmid # 147061 ; http://n2t.net/addgene:147061 ; RRID:Addgene_147061)
